Addgene plasmid #170965: EF1A_Hygro_P2A_RUNX1_Y113N_Barcode
Purpose: Overexpression of RUNX1 Y113N mutant protein.
Depositing lab: Prashant Mali. Depositing organization: University of California, San Diego (UCSD). Publication: Interface-guided phenotyping of coding variants in the transcription factor RUNX1. Ozturk K, Panwala R, Sheen J, Ford K, Jayne N, Portell A, Zhang DE, Hutter S, Haferlach T, Ideker T, Mali P, Carter H. Cell Rep. 2024 Jul 4;43(7):114436. doi: 10.1016/j.celrep.2024.114436. PubMed 38968069.
Backbone
  Vector backbone: EF1a_mCherry_P2A_Hygro_Barcode
  Backbone manufacturer: Prashant Mali (Addgene #120426)
  Backbone size w/o insert (bp): 9508
  Vector type: Mammalian Expression, Lentiviral
  Selectable markers: Hygromycin
Growth in bacteria
  Bacterial resistance: Ampicillin, 100 μg/mL
  Growth temperature: 37°C
  Growth strain: NEB Stable
  Copy number: High Copy
Gene/Insert
  Gene/Insert name: RUNX1 (alt name: AML1)
  Species: H. sapiens (human)
  Insert size (bp): 1359
  Mutation: Y113N
  Entrez Gene: RUNX1 (a.k.a. AML1, AML1-EVI-1, AMLCR1, CBF2alpha, CBFA2, EVI-1, PEBP2aB, PEBP2alpha)
  Promoter: Ef1A
  Cloning method: Gibson Cloning
  Sequencing primers: 5′ CTGTGTAGAAGTACTCGCCGATAGTG; 3′ TCTTGTCTTCGTTGGGAGTG
Terms and licenses: Academic/Nonprofit Terms; Industry Terms: Not Available to Industry
Depositor comments: Please visit https://doi.org/10.1101/2023.08.03.551876 for bioRxiv preprint.
How to cite: EF1A_Hygro_P2A_RUNX1_Y113N_Barcode was a gift from Prashant Mali (Addgene plasmid # 170965 ; http://n2t.net/addgene:170965 ; RRID:Addgene_170965)
