[The description below was written by a language model from this plasmid's Addgene catalogue record and pLannotate feature annotations shown in this document.]
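Description:
EF1A_Hygro_P2A_RUNX1_Y113N_Barcode is a lentiviral mammalian expression plasmid for overexpressing the Y113N point mutant of human RUNX1 (AML1). It derives from the EF1a_mCherry_P2A_Hygro_Barcode backbone, with the insert added by Gibson cloning. In bacteria it replicates from a high-copy ColE1/pUC-type origin and is selected with ampicillin through the β-lactamase gene. An f1 origin is also present. Outside the viral cassette, the backbone carries an SV40/EM7-driven bleomycin/Zeocin resistance gene with an SV40 poly(A) signal, although the catalogue lists only hygromycin as the mammalian selectable marker.

The transfer cassette has a third-generation layout. A CMV enhancer/promoter is fused to a truncated HIV-1 5' LTR to drive genomic RNA production in packaging cells. This is followed by the Ψ packaging signal with a gag fragment, the RRE for Rev-dependent nuclear export, and the cPPT/CTS. Inside the provirus, the constitutive EF-1α promoter drives one open reading frame containing the hygromycin phosphotransferase gene (hph) and then the 1359 bp RUNX1 coding sequence. The construct name indicates that a P2A self-cleaving peptide joins the two; it was not annotated, but the short gap between the coding regions is consistent with it. Hygromycin-resistant transduced cells should therefore also express the mutant protein.

Downstream lies a self-inactivating ΔU3 3' LTR that contains a loxP site, followed by a bGH poly(A) signal. The name also refers to a barcode, but the feature table does not annotate its position. The associated study phenotyped RUNX1 coding variants, and a barcode of this kind would typically serve to identify variants in pooled experiments.
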