Features (pLannotate 1.2.2; 33 found; start..end, strand, type, name):
    200..788     -  rep_origin     ori: high-copy-number ColE1/pMB1/pBR322/pUC origin of replication
    959..1819    -  CDS            AmpR: β-lactamase; bla; confers resistance to ampicillin, carbenicillin, and related antibiotics
   1820..1924    -  promoter       AmpR promoter: bla
   1983..2035    -  misc_feature   bom (fragment): basis of mobility region from pBR322
   2190..2569    +  enhancer       CMV enhancer: human cytomegalovirus immediate early enhancer
   2570..2769    +  promoter       CMV promoter: human cytomegalovirus (CMV) immediate early promoter
   2787..2967    +  LTR            5' LTR (truncated): truncated 5' long terminal repeat (LTR) from HIV-1
   3014..3139    +  misc_feature   HIV-1 Ψ: packaging signal of human immunodeficiency virus type 1
   3123..3486    +  CDS            HIV-1 gag (fragment): gag protein from human immunodeficiency virus 1; gag
   3632..3865    +  misc_feature   RRE: The Rev response element (RRE) of HIV-1 allows for Rev-dependent mRNA export from the nucleus to the cytoplasm.
   4242..4342    +  CDS            Rev (fragment): human immunodeficiency virus 1 (HIV-1) Rev protein; rev; enhances nuclear export of unspliced and incompletely spliced viral mRNAs
   4392..4509    +  misc_feature   cPPT/CTS: central polypurine tract and central termination sequence of HIV-1
   4572..4638    +  CDS            small t antigen (fragment): SV40 (simian virus 40) small t antigen
   4645..5823    +  promoter       EF-1α promoter: strong constitutive promoter for human elongation factor EF-1α
   5840..5858    +  promoter       T7 promoter: promoter for bacteriophage T7 RNA polymerase
   5878..5914    -  misc_feature   MCS (fragment): pBluescript multiple cloning site
   5922..6944    +  CDS            hph: KHYB_ECOLX - Experimental evidence at protein level: Swiss-Prot protein existence level 1. The aminoglycoside phosphotransferases achieve inactivation of their antibiotic substrates by phosphorylation. Only phosphorylates hygromycin and closely related compounds such as demethyl analogs and destomycin. From Escherichia coli.
   7011..8369    +  CDS            RUNX1: RUNX1_HUMAN - Also known as AML1, CBFA2. Experimental evidence at protein level: Swiss-Prot protein existence level 1. Isoform AML-1L interferes with the transactivation activity of RUNX1. From Homo sapiens (Human).
   8526..8560    +  LTR            3' LTR (ΔU3) (fragment): self-inactivating 3' long terminal repeat (LTR) from HIV-1
   8564..8597    +  protein_bind   loxP: Cre-mediated recombination occurs in the 8-bp core sequence (GCATACAT). Cre recombinase
   8622..8802    +  LTR            5' LTR (truncated): truncated 5' long terminal repeat (LTR) from HIV-1
   8834..9058    +  polyA_signal   bGH poly(A) signal: bovine growth hormone polyadenylation signal
   9062..9083    +  promoter       SV40 promoter (fragment): SV40 enhancer and early promoter
   9104..9532    +  rep_origin     f1 ori (sequence partly withheld): f1 bacteriophage origin of replication; arrow indicates direction of (+) strand synthesis
   9546..9875    +  promoter       SV40 promoter: SV40 enhancer and early promoter
   9923..9970    +  promoter       EM7 promoter: synthetic bacterial promoter&nbsp
   9989..10363   +  CDS            BleoR: antibiotic-binding protein; Sh ble from Streptoalloteichus hindustanus; confers resistance to bleomycin, phleomycin, and Zeocin™
  10373..10498   +  CDS            ble (fragment): BLE_KLEPN - Experimental evidence at protein level: Swiss-Prot protein existence level 1. Binding protein with a strong affinity to the bleomycin family of antibiotics. Binds to CL990; an antimitotic-antibiotic compound. From Klebsiella pneumoniae.
  10493..10614   +  polyA_signal   SV40 poly(A) signal: SV40 polyadenylation signal
  10685..10707   -  protein_bind   lac operator (fragment): The lac repressor binds to the lac operator to inhibit transcription in E. coli. This inhibition can be relieved by adding lactose or isopropyl-β-D-thiogalactopyranoside (IPTG). lac repressor encoded by lacI
  10711..10741   -  promoter       lac promoter: promoter for the E. coli lac operon
  10756..10777   -  protein_bind   CAP binding site: CAP binding activates transcription in the presence of cAMP. E. coli catabolite activator protein
  10790..17      -  CDS            lacI (fragment) (across the origin): lac repressor; lacI; The lac repressor binds to the lac operator to inhibit transcription in E. coli. This inhibition can be relieved by adding lactose or isopropyl-β-D-thiogalactopyranoside (IPTG).
>Addgene plasmid #170965 | EF1A_Hygro_P2A_RUNX1_Y113N_Barcode | addgene full sequence | sequence record 336084 | Addgene NGS Result
GTTTGCGTATTGGGCGCTCTTCCGCTTCCTCGCTCACTGACTCGCTGCGCTCGGTCGTTCGGCTGCGGCG
AGCGGTATCAGCTCACTCAAAGGCGGTAATACGGTTATCCACAGAATCAGGGGATAACGCAGGAAAGAAC
ATGTGAGCAAAAGGCCAGCAAAAGGCCAGGAACCGTAAAAAGGCCGCGTTGCTGGCGTTTTTCCATAGGC
TCCGCCCCCCTGACGAGCATCACAAAAATCGACGCTCAAGTCAGAGGTGGCGAAACCCGACAGGACTATA
AAGATACCAGGCGTTTCCCCCTGGAAGCTCCCTCGTGCGCTCTCCTGTTCCGACCCTGCCGCTTACCGGA
TACCTGTCCGCCTTTCTCCCTTCGGGAAGCGTGGCGCTTTCTCATAGCTCACGCTGTAGGTATCTCAGTT
CGGTGTAGGTCGTTCGCTCCAAGCTGGGCTGTGTGCACGAACCCCCCGTTCAGCCCGACCGCTGCGCCTT
ATCCGGTAACTATCGTCTTGAGTCCAACCCGGTAAGACACGACTTATCGCCACTGGCAGCAGCCACTGGT
AACAGGATTAGCAGAGCGAGGTATGTAGGCGGTGCTACAGAGTTCTTGAAGTGGTGGCCTAACTACGGCT
ACACTAGAAGAACAGTATTTGGTATCTGCGCTCTGCTGAAGCCAGTTACCTTCGGAAAAAGAGTTGGTAG
CTCTTGATCCGGCAAACAAACCACCGCTGGTAGCGGTGGTTTTTTTGTTTGCAAGCAGCAGATTACGCGC
AGAAAAAAAGGATCTCAAGAAGATCCTTTGATCTTTTCTACGGGGTCTGACGCTCAGTGGAACGAAAACT
CACGTTAAGGGATTTTGGTCATGAGATTATCAAAAAGGATCTTCACCTAGATCCTTTTAAATTAAAAATG
AAGTTTTAAATCAATCTAAAGTATATATGAGTAAACTTGGTCTGACAGTTACCAATGCTTAATCAGTGAG
GCACCTATCTCAGCGATCTGTCTATTTCGTTCATCCATAGTTGCCTGACTCCCCGTCGTGTAGATAACTA
CGATACGGGAGGGCTTACCATCTGGCCCCAGTGCTGCAATGATACCGCGAGACCCACGCTCACCGGCTCC
AGATTTATCAGCAATAAACCAGCCAGCCGGAAGGGCCGAGCGCAGAAGTGGTCCTGCAACTTTATCCGCC
TCCATCCAGTCTATTAATTGTTGCCGGGAAGCTAGAGTAAGTAGTTCGCCAGTTAATAGTTTGCGCAACG
TTGTTGCCATTGCTACAGGCATCGTGGTGTCACGCTCGTCGTTTGGTATGGCTTCATTCAGCTCCGGTTC
CCAACGATCAAGGCGAGTTACATGATCCCCCATGTTGTGCAAAAAAGCGGTTAGCTCCTTCGGTCCTCCG
ATCGTTGTCAGAAGTAAGTTGGCCGCAGTGTTATCACTCATGGTTATGGCAGCACTGCATAATTCTCTTA
CTGTCATGCCATCCGTAAGATGCTTTTCTGTGACTGGTGAGTACTCAACCAAGTCATTCTGAGAATAGTG
TATGCGGCGACCGAGTTGCTCTTGCCCGGCGTCAATACGGGATAATACCGCGCCACATAGCAGAACTTTA
AAAGTGCTCATCATTGGAAAACGTTCTTCGGGGCGAAAACTCTCAAGGATCTTACCGCTGTTGAGATCCA
GTTCGATGTAACCCACTCGTGCACCCAACTGATCTTCAGCATCTTTTACTTTCACCAGCGTTTCTGGGTG
AGCAAAAACAGGAAGGCAAAATGCCGCAAAAAAGGGAATAAGGGCGACACGGAAATGTTGAATACTCATA
CTCTTCCTTTTTCAATATTATTGAAGCATTTATCAGGGTTATTGTCTCATGAGCGGATACATATTTGAAT
GTATTTAGAAAAATAAACAAATAGGGGTTCCGCGCACATTTCCCCGAAAAGTGCCACCTGACGTCGACGG
ATCGGGAGATCTCCCGATCCCCTATGGTGCACTCTCAGTACAATCTGCTCTGATGCCGCATAGTTAAGCC
AGTATCTGCTCCCTGCTTGTGTGTTGGAGGTCGCTGAGTAGTGCGCGAGCAAAATTTAAGCTACAACAAG
GCAAGGCTTGACCGACAATTGCATGAAGAATCTGCTTAGGGTTAGGCGTTTTGCGCTGCTTCGCGATGTA
CGGGCCAGATATACGCGTTGACATTGATTATTGACTAGTTATTAATAGTAATCAATTACGGGGTCATTAG
TTCATAGCCCATATATGGAGTTCCGCGTTACATAACTTACGGTAAATGGCCCGCCTGGCTGACCGCCCAA
CGACCCCCGCCCATTGACGTCAATAATGACGTATGTTCCCATAGTAACGCCAATAGGGACTTTCCATTGA
CGTCAATGGGTGGAGTATTTACGGTAAACTGCCCACTTGGCAGTACATCAAGTGTATCATATGCCAAGTA
CGCCCCCTATTGACGTCAATGACGGTAAATGGCCCGCCTGGCATTATGCCCAGTACATGACCTTATGGGA
CTTTCCTACTTGGCAGTACATCTACGTATTAGTCATCGCTATTACCATGGTGATGCGGTTTTGGCAGTAC
ATCAATGGGCGTGGATAGCGGTTTGACTCACGGGGATTTCCAAGTCTCCACCCCATTGACGTCAATGGGA
GTTTGTTTTGGCACCAAAATCAACGGGACTTTCCAAAATGTCGTAACAACTCCGCCCCATTGACGCAAAT
GGGCGGTAGGCGTGTACGGTGGGAGGTCTATATAAGCAGCGCGTTTTGCCTGTACTGGGTCTCTCTGGTT
AGACCAGATCTGAGCCTGGGAGCTCTCTGGCTAACTAGGGAACCCACTGCTTAAGCCTCAATAAAGCTTG
CCTTGAGTGCTTCAAGTAGTGTGTGCCCGTCTGTTGTGTGACTCTGGTAACTAGAGATCCCTCAGACCCT
TTTAGTCAGTGTGGAAAATCTCTAGCAGTGGCGCCCGAACAGGGACTTGAAAGCGAAAGGGAAACCAGAG
GAGCTCTCTCGACGCAGGACTCGGCTTGCTGAAGCGCGCACGGCAAGAGGCGAGGGGCGGCGACTGGTGA
GTACGCCAAAAATTTTGACTAGCGGAGGCTAGAAGGAGAGAGATGGGTGCGAGAGCGTCAGTATTAAGCG
GGGGAGAATTAGATCGCGATGGGAAAAAATTCGGTTAAGGCCAGGGGGAAAGAAAAAATATAAATTAAAA
CATATAGTATGGGCAAGCAGGGAGCTAGAACGATTCGCAGTTAATCCTGGCCTGTTAGAAACATCAGAAG
GCTGTAGACAAATACTGGGACAGCTACAACCATCCCTTCAGACAGGATCAGAAGAACTTAGATCATTATA
TAATACAGTAGCAACCCTCTATTGTGTGCATCAAAGGATAGAGATAAAAGACACCAAGGAAGCTTTAGAC
AAGATAGAGGAAGAGCAAAACAAAAGTAAGACCACCGCACAGCAAGCGGCCGCTGATCTTCAGACCTGGA
GGAGGAGATATGAGGGACAATTGGAGAAGTGAATTATATAAATATAAAGTAGTAAAAATTGAACCATTAG
GAGTAGCACCCACCAAGGCAAAGAGAAGAGTGGTGCAGAGAGAAAAAAGAGCAGTGGGAATAGGAGCTTT
GTTCCTTGGGTTCTTGGGAGCAGCAGGAAGCACTATGGGCGCAGCGTCAATGACGCTGACGGTACAGGCC
AGACAATTATTGTCTGGTATAGTGCAGCAGCAGAACAATTTGCTGAGGGCTATTGAGGCGCAACAGCATC
TGTTGCAACTCACAGTCTGGGGCATCAAGCAGCTCCAGGCAAGAATCCTGGCTGTGGAAAGATACCTAAA
GGATCAACAGCTCCTGGGGATTTGGGGTTGCTCTGGAAAACTCATTTGCACCACTGCTGTGCCTTGGAAT
GCTAGTTGGAGTAATAAATCTCTGGAACAGATTTGGAATCACACGACCTGGATGGAGTGGGACAGAGAAA
TTAACAATTACACAAGCTTAATACACTCCTTAATTGAAGAATCGCAAAACCAGCAAGAAAAGAATGAACA
AGAATTATTGGAATTAGATAAATGGGCAAGTTTGTGGAATTGGTTTAACATAACAAATTGGCTGTGGTAT
ATAAAATTATTCATAATGATAGTAGGAGGCTTGGTAGGTTTAAGAATAGTTTTTGCTGTACTTTCTATAG
TGAATAGAGTTAGGCAGGGATATTCACCATTATCGTTTCAGACCCACCTCCCAACCCCGAGGGGACCCGA
CAGGCCCGAAGGAATAGAAGAAGAAGGTGGAGAGAGAGACAGAGACAGATCCATTCGATTAGTGAACGGA
TCGGCACTGCGTGCGCCAATTCTGCAGACAAATGGCAGTATTCATCCACAATTTTAAAAGAAAAGGGGGG
ATTGGGGGGTACAGTGCAGGGGAAAGAATAGTAGACATAATAGCAACAGACATACAAACTAAAGAATTAC
AAAAACAAATTACAAAAATTCAAAATTTTCGGGTTTATTACAGGGACAGCAGAGATCCAGTTTGGTTAAT
TAATCGATAAGCTTTGCAAAGATGGATAAAGTTTTAAACAGAGAGGAATCTTTGCAGCTAATGGACCTTC
TAGGTCTTGAAAGGAGTGGGAATTGGCTCCGGTGCCCGTCAGTGGGCAGAGCGCACATCGCCCACAGTCC
CCGAGAAGTTGGGGGGAGGGGTCGGCAATTGAACCGGTGCCTAGAGAAGGTGGCGCGGGGTAAACTGGGA
AAGTGATGTCGTGTACTGGCTCCGCCTTTTTCCCGAGGGTGGGGGAGAACCGTATATAAGTGCAGTAGTC
GCCGTGAACGTTCTTTTTCGCAACGGGTTTGCCGCCAGAACACAGGTAAGTGCCGTGTGTGGTTCCCGCG
GGCCTGGCCTCTTTACGGGTTATGGCCCTTGCGTGCCTTGAATTACTTCCACCTGGCTGCAGTACGTGAT
TCTTGATCCCGAGCTTCGGGTTGGAAGTGGGTGGGAGAGTTCGAGGCCTTGCGCTTAAGGAGCCCCTTCG
CCTCGTGCTTGAGTTGAGGCCTGGCCTGGGCGCTGGGGCCGCCGCGTGCGAATCTGGTGGCACCTTCGCG
CCTGTCTCGCTGCTTTCGATAAGTCTCTAGCCATTTAAAATTTTTGATGACCTGCTGCGACGCTTTTTTT
CTGGCAAGATAGTCTTGTAAATGCGGGCCAAGATCTGCACACTGGTATTTCGGTTTTTGGGGCCGCGGGC
GGCGACGGGGCCCGTGCGTCCCAGCGCACATGTTCGGCGAGGCGGGGCCTGCGAGCGCGGCCACCGAGAA
TCGGACGGGGGTAGTCTCAAGCTGGCCGGCCTGCTCTGGTGCCTGGCCTCGCGCCGCCGTGTATCGCCCC
GCCCTGGGCGGCAAGGCTGGCCCGGTCGGCACCAGTTGCGTGAGCGGAAAGATGGCCGCTTCCCGGCCCT
GCTGCAGGGAGCTCAAAATGGAGGACGCGGCGCTCGGGAGAGCGGGCGGGTGAGTCACCCACACAAAGGA
AAAGGGCCTTTCCGTCCTCAGCCGTCGCTTCATGTGACTCCACGGAGTACCGGGCGCCGTCCAGGCACCT
CGATTAGTTCTCGAGCTTTTGGAGTACGTCGTCTTTAGGTTGGGGGGAGGGGTTTTATGCGATGGAGTTT
CCCCACACTGAGTGGGTGGAGACTGAAGTTAGGCCAGCTTGGCACTTGATGTAATTCTCCTTGGAATTTG
CCCTTTTTGAGTTTGGATCTTGGTTCATTCTCAAGCCTCAGACAGTGGTTCAAAGTTTTTTTCTTCCATT
TCAGGTGTCGTGAGGAATTAGCTTGGTACTAATACGACTCACTATAGGGAGACCCAAGCTGGCTAGGTAA
GCTTGATATCGAATTCCTGCAGCCCGGGGGATCCCGCCACCATGAAAAAGCCTGAACTCACCGCGACGTC
TGTCGAGAAGTTTCTGATCGAAAAGTTCGACAGCGTCTCCGACCTGATGCAGCTCTCGGAGGGCGAAGAA
TCTCGTGCTTTCAGCTTCGATGTAGGAGGGCGTGGATATGTCCTGCGGGTAAATAGCTGCGCCGATGGTT
TCTACAAAGATCGTTATGTTTATCGGCACTTTGCATCGGCCGCGCTCCCGATTCCGGAAGTGCTTGACAT
TGGGGAATTCAGCGAGAGCCTGACCTATTGCATCTCCCGCCGTGCACAGGGTGTCACGTTGCAAGACCTG
CCTGAAACCGAACTGCCCGCTGTTCTGCAGCCGGTCGCGGAGGCCATGGATGCGATCGCTGCGGCCGATC
TTAGCCAGACGAGCGGGTTCGGCCCATTCGGACCGCAAGGAATCGGTCAATACACTACATGGCGTGATTT
CATATGCGCGATTGCTGATCCCCATGTGTATCACTGGCAAACTGTGATGGACGACACCGTCAGTGCGTCC
GTCGCGCAGGCTCTCGATGAGCTGATGCTTTGGGCCGAGGACTGCCCCGAAGTCCGGCACCTCGTGCACG
CGGATTTCGGCTCCAACAATGTCCTGACGGACAATGGCCGCATAACAGCGGTCATTGACTGGAGCGAGGC
GATGTTCGGGGATTCCCAATACGAGGTCGCCAACATCTTCTTCTGGAGGCCGTGGTTGGCTTGTATGGAG
CAGCAGACGCGCTACTTCGAGCGGAGGCATCCGGAGCTTGCAGGATCGCCGCGGCTCCGGGCGTATATGC
TCCGCATTGGTCTTGACCAACTCTATCAGAGCTTGGTTGACGGCAATTTCGATGATGCAGCTTGGGCGCA
GGGTCGATGCGACGCAATCGTCCGATCCGGAGCCGGGACTGTCGGGCGTACACAAATCGCCCGCAGAAGC
GCGGCCGTCTGGACCGATGGCTGTGTAGAAGTACTCGCCGATAGTGGAAACCGACGCCCCAGCACTCGTC
CGAGGGCAAAGGAAGGATCCGGCGCAACAAACTTCTCTCTGCTGAAACAAGCCGGAGATGTCGAAGAGAA
TCCTGGACCGATGCGTATCCCCGTAGATGCCAGCACGAGCCGCCGCTTCACGCCGCCTTCCACCGCGCTG
AGCCCAGGCAAGATGAGCGAGGCGTTGCCGCTGGGCGCCCCGGACGCCGGCGCTGCCCTGGCCGGCAAGC
TGAGGAGCGGCGACCGCAGCATGGTGGAGGTGCTGGCCGACCACCCGGGCGAGCTGGTGCGCACCGACAG
CCCCAACTTCCTCTGCTCCGTGCTGCCTACGCACTGGCGCTGCAACAAGACCCTGCCCATCGCTTTCAAG
GTGGTGGCCCTAGGGGATGTTCCAGATGGCACTCTGGTCACTGTGATGGCTGGCAATGATGAAAACAACT
CGGCTGAGCTGAGAAATGCTACCGCAGCCATGAAGAACCAGGTTGCAAGATTTAATGACCTCAGGTTTGT
CGGTCGAAGTGGAAGAGGGAAAAGCTTCACTCTGACCATCACTGTCTTCACAAACCCACCGCAAGTCGCC
ACCTACCACAGAGCCATCAAAATCACAGTGGATGGGCCCCGAGAACCTCGAAGACATCGGCAGAAACTAG
ATGATCAGACCAAGCCCGGGAGCTTGTCCTTTTCCGAGCGGCTCAGTGAACTGGAGCAGCTGCGGCGCAC
AGCCATGAGGGTCAGCCCACACCACCCAGCCCCCACGCCCAACCCTCGTGCCTCCCTGAACCACTCCACT
GCCTTTAACCCTCAGCCTCAGAGTCAGATGCAGGATACAAGGCAGATCCAACCATCCCCACCGTGGTCCT
ACGATCAGTCCTACCAATACCTGGGATCCATTGCCTCTCCTTCTGTGCACCCAGCAACGCCCATTTCACC
TGGACGTGCCAGCGGCATGACAACCCTCTCTGCAGAACTTTCCAGTCGACTCTCAACGGCACCCGACCTG
ACAGCGTTCAGCGACCCGCGCCAGTTCCCCGCGCTGCCCTCCATCTCCGACCCCCGCATGCACTATCCAG
GCGCCTTCACCTACTCCCCGACGCCGGTCACCTCGGGCATCGGCATCGGCATGTCGGCCATGGGCTCGGC
CACGCGCTACCACACCTACCTGCCGCCGCCCTACCCCGGCTCGTCGCAAGCGCAGGGAGGCCCGTTCCAA
GCCAGCTCGCCCTCCTACCACCTGTACTACGGCGCCTCGGCCGGCTCCTACCAGTTCTCCATGGTGGGCG
GCGAGCGCTCGCCGCCGCGCATCCTGCCGCCCTGCACCAACGCCTCCACCGGCTCCGCGCTGCTCAACCC
CAGCCTCCCGAACCAGAGCGACGTGGTGGAGGCCGAGGGCAGCCACAGCAACTCCCCCACCAACATGGCG
CCCTCCGCGCGCCTGGAGGAGGCCGTGTGGAGGCCCTACTGACTAGCTAAGTTAGAACTATTTCCTGGCT
GTTACGCGTGATTGACCTGGCTACTGACGGGCTTGTTAAACAGTGAACCGCCCGCCCCACGACCCGCAGC
GCCCGACCGAAAGGAGCGCACGACCCCATGCATCGAACAAAAGAAAAGGGGGGACTGGAAGGGCTAATTC
ACTCCCAACGAAGACAAGATATCATAACTTCGTATAGCATACATTATACGAAGTTATCGCCTAGCTGGTC
CGGACTGTACTGGGTCTCTCTGGTTAGACCAGATCTGAGCCTGGGAGCTCTCTGGCTAACTAGGGAACCC
ACTGCTTAAGCCTCAATAAAGCTTGCCTTGAGTGCTTCAAGTAGTGTGTGCCCGTCTGTTGTGTGACTCT
GGTAACTAGAGATCCCTCAGACCCTTTTAGTCAGTGTGGAAAATCTCTAGCAGGGCCCGTTTAAACCCGC
TGATCAGCCTCGACTGTGCCTTCTAGTTGCCAGCCATCTGTTGTTTGCCCCTCCCCCGTGCCTTCCTTGA
CCCTGGAAGGTGCCACTCCCACTGTCCTTTCCTAATAAAATGAGGAAATTGCATCGCATTGTCTGAGTAG
GTGTCATTCTATTCTGGGGGGTGGGGTGGGGCAGGACAGCAAGGGGGAGGATTGGGAAGACAATAGCAGG
CATGCTGGGGATGCGGTGGGCTCTATGGCTTCTGAGGCGGAAAGAACCAGCTGGGGCTCTAGGGGGTATC
CCC
[124 nt withheld, positions 9104-9227]
C
[91 nt withheld, positions 9229-9319]
A
[49 nt withheld, positions 9321-9369]
CCTTTGACGTTGGAGTCCACGTTCTTT
[37 nt withheld, positions 9397-9433]
ACCCTATCTCGGTCTATTCTTTTGATTTATAAGGGATTTTGCCGATTTCGGCCTATTGGTTAAAAAATGA
GCTGATTTAACAAAAATTTAACGCGAATTAATTCTGTGGAATGTGTGTCAGTTAGGGTGTGGAAAGTCCC
CAGGCTCCCCAGCAGGCAGAAGTATGCAAAGCATGCATCTCAATTAGTCAGCAACCAGGTGTGGAAAGTC
CCCAGGCTCCCCAGCAGGCAGAAGTATGCAAAGCATGCATCTCAATTAGTCAGCAACCATAGTCCCGCCC
CTAACTCCGCCCATCCCGCCCCTAACTCCGCCCAGTTCCGCCCATTCTCCGCCCCATGGCTGACTAATTT
TTTTTATTTATGCAGAGGCCGAGGCCGCCTCTGCCTCTGAGCTATTCCAGAAGTAGTGAGGAGGCTTTTT
TGGAGGCCTAGGCTTTTGCAAAAAGCTCCCGGGAGCTTGTATATCCATTTTCGGATCTGATCAGCACGTG
TTGACAATTAATCATCGGCATAGTATATCGGCATAGTATAATACGACAAGGTGAGGAACTAAACCATGGC
CAAGTTGACCAGTGCCGTTCCGGTGCTCACCGCGCGCGACGTCGCCGGAGCGGTCGAGTTCTGGACCGAC
CGGCTCGGGTTCTCCCGGGACTTCGTGGAGGACGACTTCGCCGGTGTGGTCCGGGACGACGTGACCCTGT
TCATCAGCGCGGTCCAGGACCAGGTGGTGCCGGACAACACCCTGGCCTGGGTGTGGGTGCGCGGCCTGGA
CGAGCTGTACGCCGAGTGGTCGGAGGTCGTGTCCACGAACTTCCGGGACGCCTCCGGGCCGGCCATGACC
GAGATCGGCGAGCAGCCGTGGGGGCGGGAGTTCGCCCTGCGCGACCCGGCCGGCAACTGCGTGCACTTCG
TGGCCGAGGAGCAGGACTGACACGTGCTACGAGATTTCGATTCCACCGCCGCCTTCTATGAAAGGTTGGG
CTTCGGAATCGTTTTCCGGGACGCCGGCTGGATGATCCTCCAGCGCGGGGATCTCATGCTGGAGTTCTTC
GCCCACCCCAACTTGTTTATTGCAGCTTATAATGGTTACAAATAAAGCAATAGCATCACAAATTTCACAA
ATAAAGCATTTTTTTCACTGCATTCTAGTTGTGGTTTGTCCAAACTCATCAATGTATCTTATCATGTCTG
TATACCGTCGACCTCTAGCTAGAGCTTGGCGTAATCATGGTCATAGCTGTTTCCTGTGTGAAATTGTTAT
CCGCTCACAATTCCACACAACATACGAGCCGGAAGCATAAAGTGTAAAGCCTGGGGTGCCTAATGAGTGA
GCTAACTCACATTAATTGCGTTGCGCTCACTGCCCGCTTTCCAGTCGGGAAACCTGTCGTGCCAGCTGCA
TTAATGAATCGGCCAACGCGCGGGGAGAGGCG
